>Addgene plasmid #128658 | pLVX-Flag-Polß(L301R/V303R)-IRES-puro | addgene full sequence | sequence record 329496 | Addgene NGS Result
TTACCAATGCTTAATCAGTGAGGCACCTATCTCAGCGATCTGTCTATTTCGTTCATCCATAGTTGCCTGA
CTCCCCGTCGTGTAGATAACTACGATACGGGAGGGCTTACCATCTGGCCCCAGTGCTGCAATGATACCGC
GAGACCCACGCTCACCGGCTCCAGATTTATCAGCAATAAACCAGCCAGCCGGAAGGGCCGAGCGCAGAAG
TGGTCCTGCAACTTTATCCGCCTCCATCCAGTCTATTAATTGTTGCCGGGAAGCTAGAGTAAGTAGTTCG
CCAGTTAATAGTTTGCGCAACGTTGTTGCCATTGCTACAGGCATCGTGGTGTCACGCTCGTCGTTTGGTA
TGGCTTCATTCAGCTCCGGTTCCCAACGATCAAGGCGAGTTACATGATCCCCCATGTTGTGCAAAAAAGC
GGTTAGCTCCTTCGGTCCTCCGATCGTTGTCAGAAGTAAGTTGGCCGCAGTGTTATCACTCATGGTTATG
GCAGCACTGCATAATTCTCTTACTGTCATGCCATCCGTAAGATGCTTTTCTGTGACTGGTGAGTACTCAA
CCAAGTCATTCTGAGAATAGTGTATGCGGCGACCGAGTTGCTCTTGCCCGGCGTCAATACGGGATAATAC
CGCGCCACATAGCAGAACTTTAAAAGTGCTCATCATTGGAAAACGTTCTTCGGGGCGAAAACTCTCAAGG
ATCTTACCGCTGTTGAGATCCAGTTCGATGTAACCCACTCGTGCACCCAACTGATCTTCAGCATCTTTTA
CTTTCACCAGCGTTTCTGGGTGAGCAAAAACAGGAAGGCAAAATGCCGCAAAAAAGGGAATAAGGGCGAC
ACGGAAATGTTGAATACTCATACTCTTCCTTTTTCAATATTATTGAAGCATTTATCAGGGTTATTGTCTC
ATGAGCGGATACATATTTGAATGTATTTAGAAAAATAAACAAATAGGGGTTCCGCGCACATTTCCCCGAA
AAGTGCCACCTGACGTCGACGGATCGGGAGATCAACTTGTTTATTGCAGCTTATAATGGTTACAAATAAA
GCAATAGCATCACAAATTTCACAAATAAAGCATTTTTTTCACTGCATTCTAGTTGTGGTTTGTCCAAACT
CATCAATGTATCTTATCATGTCTGGATCAACTGGATAACTCAAGCTAACCAAAATCATCCCAAACTTCCC
ACCCCATACCCTATTACCACTGCCAATTACCTGTGGTTTCATTTACTCTAAACCTGTGATTCCTCTGAAT
TATTTTCATTTTAAAGAAATTGTATTTGTTAAATATGTACTACAAACTTAGTAGTTGGAAGGGCTAATTC
ACTCCCAAAGAAGACAAGATATCCTTGATCTGTGGATCTACCACACACAAGGCTACTTCCCTGATTAGCA
GAACTACACACCAGGGCCAGGGGTCAGATATCCACTGACCTTTGGATGGTGCTACAAGCTAGTACCAGTT
GAGCCAGATAAGGTAGAAGAGGCCAATAAAGGAGAGAACACCAGCTTGTTACACCCTGTGAGCCTGCATG
GGATGGATGACCCGGAGAGAGAAGTGTTAGAGTGGAGGTTTGACAGCCGCCTAGCATTTCATCACGTGGC
CCGAGAGCTGCATCCGGAGTACTTCAAGAACTGCTGATATCGAGCTTGCTACAAGGGACTTTCCGCTGGG
GACTTTCCAGGGAGGCGTGGCCTGGGCGGGACTGGGGAGTGGCGAGCCCTCAGATCCTGCATATAAGCAG
CTGCTTTTTGCCTGTACTGGGTCTCTCTGGTTAGACCAGATCTGAGCCTGGGAGCTCTCTGGCTAACTAG
GGAACCCACTGCTTAAGCCTCAATAAAGCTTGCCTTGAGTGCTTCAAGTAGTGTGTGCCCGTCTGTTGTG
TGACTCTGGTAACTAGAGATCCCTCAGACCCTTTTAGTCAGTGTGGAAAATCTCTAGCAGTGGCGCCCGA
ACAGGGACTTGAAAGCGAAAGGGAAACCAGAGGAGCTCTCTCGACGCAGGACTCGGCTTGCTGAAGCGCG
CACGGCAAGAGGCGAGGGGCGGCGACTGGTGAGTACGCCAAAAATTTTGACTAGCGGAGGCTAGAAGGAG
AGAGATGGGTGCGAGAGCGTCAGTATTAAGCGGGGGAGAATTAGATCGCGATGGGAAAAAATTCGGTTAA
GGCCAGGGGGAAAGAAAAAATATAAATTAAAACATATAGTATGGGCAAGCAGGGAGCTAGAACGATTCGC
AGTTAATCCTGGCCTGTTAGAAACATCAGAAGGCTGTAGACAAATACTGGGACAGCTACAACCATCCCTT
CAGACAGGATCAGAAGAACTTAGATCATTATATAATACAGTAGCAACCCTCTATTGTGTGCATCAAAGGA
TAGAGATAAAAGACACCAAGGAAGCTTTAGACAAGATAGAGGAAGAGCAAAACAAAAGTAAGACCACCGC
ACAGCAAGCGGCCGGCCGCTGATCTTCAGACCTGGAGGAGGAGATATGAGGGACAATTGGAGAAGTGAAT
TATATAAATATAAAGTAGTAAAAATTGAACCATTAGGAGTAGCACCCACCAAGGCAAAGAGAAGAGTGGT
GCAGAGAGAAAAAAGAGCAGTGGGAATAGGAGCTTTGTTCCTTGGGTTCTTGGGAGCAGCAGGAAGCACT
ATGGGCGCAGCGTCAATGACGCTGACGGTACAGGCCAGACAATTATTGTCTGGTATAGTGCAGCAGCAGA
ACAATTTGCTGAGGGCTATTGAGGCGCAACAGCATCTGTTGCAACTCACAGTCTGGGGCATCAAGCAGCT
CCAGGCAAGAATCCTGGCTGTGGAAAGATACCTAAAGGATCAACAGCTCCTGGGGATTTGGGGTTGCTCT
GGAAAACTCATTTGCACCACTGCTGTGCCTTGGAATGCTAGTTGGAGTAATAAATCTCTGGAACAGATTT
GGAATCACACGACCTGGATGGAGTGGGACAGAGAAATTAACAATTACACAAGCTTAATACACTCCTTAAT
TGAAGAATCGCAAAACCAGCAAGAAAAGAATGAACAAGAATTATTGGAATTAGATAAATGGGCAAGTTTG
TGGAATTGGTTTAACATAACAAATTGGCTGTGGTATATAAAATTATTCATAATGATAGTAGGAGGCTTGG
TAGGTTTAAGAATAGTTTTTGCTGTACTTTCTATAGTGAATAGAGTTAGGCAGGGATATTCACCATTATC
GTTTCAGACCCACCTCCCAACCCCGAGGGGACCCGACAGGCCCGAAGGAATAGAAGAAGAAGGTGGAGAG
AGAGACAGAGACAGATCCATTCGATTAGTGAACGGATCTCGACGGTATCGCCTTTAAAAGAAAAGGGGGG
ATTGGGGGGTACAGTGCAGGGGAAAGAATAGTAGACATAATAGCAACAGACATACAAACTAAAGAATTAC
AAAAACAAATTACAAAAATTCAAAATTTTCGGGTTTATTACAGGGACAGCAGAGATCCAGTTTATCGATA
AGCTTGGGAGTTCCGCGTTACATAACTTACGGTAAATGGCCCGCCTGGCTGACCGCCCAACGACCCCCGC
CCATTGACGTCAATAATGACGTATGTTCCCATAGTAACGCCAATAGGGACTTTCCATTGACGTCAATGGG
TGGAGTATTTACGGTAAACTGCCCACTTGGCAGTACATCAAGTGTATCATATGCCAAGTACGCCCCCTAT
TGACGTCAATGACGGTAAATGGCCCGCCTGGCATTATGCCCAGTACATGACCTTATGGGACTTTCCTACT
TGGCAGTACATCTACGTATTAGTCATCGCTATTACCATGGTGATGCGGTTTTGGCAGTACATCAATGGGC
GTGGATAGCGGTTTGACTCACGGGGATTTCCAAGTCTCCACCCCATTGACGTCAATGGGAGTTTGTTTTG
GCACCAAAATCAACGGGACTTTCCAAAATGTCGTAACAACTCCGCCCCATTGACGCAAATGGGCGGTAGG
CGTGTACGGTGGGAGGTCTATATAAGCAGAGCTCGTTTAGTGAACCGTCAGATCGCCTGGAGACGCCATC
CACGCTGTTTTGACCTCCATAGAAGACACCGACTCTACTAGAGGATCTATTTCCGGTGAATTCCTCGAGA
CTAGATCAACAAGTTTGTACAAAAAAGCAGGCTCCGCGGCCGCCCCCTTCACCATGGACTACAAAGACGA
TGACGATAAAGGCATGAGCAAACGGAAGGCGCCGCAGGAGACTCTCAACGGGGGAATCACCGACATGCTC
ACAGAACTCGCAAACTTTGAGAAGAACGTGAGCCAAGCTATCCACAAGTACAATGCTTACAGAAAAGCAG
CATCTGTTATAGCAAAATACCCACACAAAATAAAGAGTGGAGCTGAAGCTAAGAAATTGCCTGGAGTAGG
AACAAAAATTGCTGAAAAGATTGATGAGTTTTTAGCAACTGGAAAATTACGTAAACTGGAAAAGATTCGG
CAGGATGATACGAGTTCATCCATCAATTTCCTGACTCGAGTTAGTGGCATTGGTCCATCTGCTGCAAGGA
AGTTTGTAGATGAAGGAATTAAAACACTAGAAGATCTCAGAAAAAATGAAGATAAATTGAACCATCATCA
GCGAATTGGGCTGAAATATTTTGGGGACTTTGAAAAAAGAATTCCTCGTGAAGAGATGTTACAAATGCAA
GATATTGTACTAAATGAAGTTAAAAAAGTGGATTCTGAATACATTGCTACAGTCTGTGGCAGTTTCAGAA
GAGGTGCAGAGTCCAGTGGTGACATGGATGTTCTCCTGACCCATCCCAGCTTCACTTCAGAATCAACCAA
ACAGCCAAAACTGTTACATCAGGTTGTGGAGCAGTTACAAAAGGTTCATTTTATCACAGATACCCTGTCA
AAGGGTGAGACAAAGTTCATGGGTGTTTGCCAGCTTCCCAGTAAAAATGATGAAAAAGAATATCCACACA
GAAGAATTGATATCAGGTTGATACCCAAAGATCAGTATTACTGTGGTGTTCTCTATTTCACTGGGAGTGA
TATTTTCAATAAGAATATGAGGGCTCATGCCCTAGAAAAGGGTTTCACAATCAATGAGTACACCATCCGT
CCCTTGGGACGCACTGGAGTTGCAGGAGAACCCCTGCCAGTGGATAGTGAAAAAGACATCTTTGATTACA
TCCAGTGGAAATACCGGGAACCCAAGGACCGGAGCGAATGAAAGGGTGGGCGCGCCGACCCAGCTTTCTT
GTACAAAGTGGTTGATCTAGTTCTAGAGCGGCCGCGGATCCCGCCCCTCTCCCTCCCCCCCCCCTAACGT
TACTGGCCGAAGCCGCTTGGAATAAGGCCGGTGTGCGTTTGTCTATATGTTATTTTCCACCATATTGCCG
TCTTTTGGCAATGTGAGGGCCCGGAAACCTGGCCCTGTCTTCTTGACGAGCATTCCTAGGGGTCTTTCCC
CTCTCGCCAAAGGAATGCAAGGTCTGTTGAATGTCGTGAAGGAAGCAGTTCCTCTGGAAGCTTCTTGAAG
ACAAACAACGTCTGTAGCGACCCTTTGCAGGCAGCGGAACCCCCCACCTGGCGACAGGTGCCTCTGCGGC
CAAAAGCCACGTGTATAAGATACACCTGCAAAGGCGGCACAACCCCAGTGCCACGTTGTGAGTTGGATAG
TTGTGGAAAGAGTCAAATGGCTCTCCTCAAGCGTATTCAACAAGGGGCTGAAGGATGCCCAGAAGGTACC
CCATTGTATGGGATCTGATCTGGGGCCTCGGTGCACATGCTTTACATGTGTTTAGTCGAGGTTAAAAAAA
CGTCTAGGCCCCCCGAACCACGGGGACGTGGTTTTCCTTTGAAAAACACGATGATAAGCTTGCCACAACC
CACAAGGAGACGACCTTCCATGACCGAGTACAAGCCCACGGTGCGCCTCGCCACCCGCGACGACGTCCCC
CGGGCCGTACGCACCCTCGCCGCCGCGTTCGCCGACTACCCCGCCACGCGCCACACCGTCGACCCGGACC
GCCACATCGAGCGGGTCACCGAGCTGCAAGAACTCTTCCTCACGCGCGTCGGGCTCGACATCGGCAAGGT
GTGGGTCGCGGACGACGGCGCCGCGGTGGCGGTCTGGACCACGCCGGAGAGCGTCGAAGCGGGGGCGGTG
TTCGCCGAGATCGGCCCGCGCATGGCCGAGTTGAGCGGTTCCCGGCTGGCCGCGCAGCAACAGATGGAAG
GCCTCCTGGCGCCGCACCGGCCCAAGGAGCCCGCGTGGTTCCTGGCCACCGTCGGCGTCTCGCCCGACCA
CCAGGGCAAGGGTCTGGGCAGCGCCGTCGTGCTCCCCGGAGTGGAGGCGGCCGAGCGCGCCGGGGTGCCC
GCCTTCCTGGAGACCTCCGCGCCCCGCAACCTCCCCTTCTACGAGCGGCTCGGCTTCACCGTCACCGCCG
ACGTCGAGGTGCCCGAAGGACCGCGCACCTGGTGCATGACCCGCAAGCCCGGTGCCTAGACGCGTCTGGA
ACAATCAACCTCTGGATTACAAAATTTGTGAAAGATTGACTGGTATTCTTAACTATGTTGCTCCTTTTAC
GCTATGTGGATACGCTGCTTTAATGCCTTTGTATCATGCTATTGCTTCCCGTATGGCTTTCATTTTCTCC
TCCTTGTATAAATCCTGGTTGCTGTCTCTTTATGAGGAGTTGTGGCCCGTTGTCAGGCAACGTGGCGTGG
TGTGCACTGTGTTTGCTGACGCAACCCCCACTGGTTGGGGCATTGCCACCACCTGTCAGCTCCTTTCCGG
GACTTTCGCTTTCCCCCTCCCTATTGCCACGGCGGAACTCATCGCCGCCTGCCTTGCCCGCTGCTGGACA
GGGGCTCGGCTGTTGGGCACTGACAATTCCGTGGTGTTGTCGGGGAAGCTGACGTCCTTTCCATGGCTGC
TCGCCTGTGTTGCCACCTGGATTCTGCGCGGGACGTCCTTCTGCTACGTCCCTTCGGCCCTCAATCCAGC
GGACCTTCCTTCCCGCGGCCTGCTGCCGGCTCTGCGGCCTCTTCCGCGTCTTCGCCTTCGCCCTCAGACG
AGTCGGATCTCCCTTTGGGCCGCCTCCCCGCCTGGAATTAATTCTGCAGTCGAGACCTAGAAAAACATGG
AGCAATCACAAGTAGCAATACAGCAGCTACCAATGCTGATTGTGCCTGGCTAGAAGCACAAGAGGAGGAG
GAGGTGGGTTTTCCAGTCACACCTCAGGTACCTTTAAGACCAATGACTTACAAGGCAGCTGTAGATCTTA
GCCACTTTTTAAAAGAAAAGAGGGGACTGGAAGGGCTAATTCACTCCCAACGAAGACAAGATATCCTTGA
TCTGTGGATCTACCACACACAAGGCTACTTCCCTGATTAGCAGAACTACACACCAGGGCCAGGGGTCAGA
TATCCACTGACCTTTGGATGGTGCTACAAGCTAGTACCAGTTGAGCCAGATAAGGTAGAAGAGGCCAATA
AAGGAGAGAACACCAGCTTGTTACACCCTGTGAGCCTGCATGGGATGGATGACCCGGAGAGAGAAGTGTT
AGAGTGGAGGTTTGACAGCCGCCTAGCATTTCATCACGTGGCCCGAGAGCTGCATCCGGAGTACTTCAAG
AACTGCTGATATCGAGCTTGCTACAAGGGACTTTCCGCTGGGGACTTTCCAGGGAGGCGTGGCCTGGGCG
GGACTGGGGAGTGGCGAGCCCTCAGATCCTGCATATAAGCAGCTGCTTTTTGCCTGTACTGGGTCTCTCT
GGTTAGACCAGATCTGAGCCTGGGAGCTCTCTGGCTAACTAGGGAACCCACTGCTTAAGCCTCAATAAAG
CTTGCCTTGAGTGCTTCAAGTAGTGTGTGCCCGTCTGTTGTGTGACTCTGGTAACTAGAGATCCCTCAGA
CCCTTTTAGTCAGTGTGGAAAATCTCTAGCAGTAGTAGTTCATGTCATCTTATTATTCAGTATTTATAAC
TTGCAAAGAAATGAATATCAGAGAGTGAGAGGCCTTGACATTGCTAGCGTTTACCGTCGACCTCTAGCTA
GAGCTTGGCGTAATCATGGTCATAGCTGTTTCCTGTGTGAAATTGTTATCCGCTCACAATTCCACACAAC
ATACGAGCCGGAAGCATAAAGTGTAAAGCCTGGGGTGCCTAATGAGTGAGCTAACTCACATTAATTGCGT
TGCGCTCACTGCCCGCTTTCCAGTCGGGAAACCTGTCGTGCCAGCTGCATTAATGAATCGGCCAACGCGC
GGGGAGAGGCGGTTTGCGTATTGGGCGCTCTTCCGCTTCCTCGCTCACTGACTCGCTGCGCTCGGTCGTT
CGGCTGCGGCGAGCGGTATCAGCTCACTCAAAGGCGGTAATACGGTTATCCACAGAATCAGGGGATAACG
CAGGAAAGAACATGTGAGCAAAAGGCCAGCAAAAGGCCAGGAACCGTAAAAAGGCCGCGTTGCTGGCGTT
TTTCCATAGGCTCCGCCCCCCTGACGAGCATCACAAAAATCGACGCTCAAGTCAGAGGTGGCGAAACCCG
ACAGGACTATAAAGATACCAGGCGTTTCCCCCTGGAAGCTCCCTCGTGCGCTCTCCTGTTCCGACCCTGC
CGCTTACCGGATACCTGTCCGCCTTTCTCCCTTCGGGAAGCGTGGCGCTTTCTCATAGCTCACGCTGTAG
GTATCTCAGTTCGGTGTAGGTCGTTCGCTCCAAGCTGGGCTGTGTGCACGAACCCCCCGTTCAGCCCGAC
CGCTGCGCCTTATCCGGTAACTATCGTCTTGAGTCCAACCCGGTAAGACACGACTTATCGCCACTGGCAG
CAGCCACTGGTAACAGGATTAGCAGAGCGAGGTATGTAGGCGGTGCTACAGAGTTCTTGAAGTGGTGGCC
TAACTACGGCTACACTAGAAGAACAGTATTTGGTATCTGCGCTCTGCTGAAGCCAGTTACCTTCGGAAAA
AGAGTTGGTAGCTCTTGATCCGGCAAACAAACCACCGCTGGTAGCGGTGGTTTTTTTGTTTGCAAGCAGC
AGATTACGCGCAGAAAAAAAGGATCTCAAGAAGATCCTTTGATCTTTTCTACGGGGTCTGACGCTCAGTG
GAACGAAAACTCACGTTAAGGGATTTTGGTCATGAGATTATCAAAAAGGATCTTCACCTAGATCCTTTTA
AATTAAAAATGAAGTTTTAAATCAATCTAAAGTATATATGAGTAAACTTGGTCTGACAG
Features (pLannotate 1.2.2; 27 found; start..end, strand, type, name):
      1..861     -  CDS            AmpR: β-lactamase; bla; confers resistance to ampicillin, carbenicillin, and related antibiotics
    862..966     -  promoter       AmpR promoter: bla
   1014..1148    +  polyA_signal   SV40 poly(A) signal: SV40 polyadenylation signal
   1315..1644    +  CDS            nef (fragment): NEF_HV1BR - Experimental evidence at protein level: Swiss-Prot protein existence level 1. Extracellular Nef protein targets CD4(+) T-lymphocytes for apoptosis by interacting with CXCR4 surface receptors (PubMed:14990729). From Human immunodeficiency virus type 1 group M subtype B (isolate BRU/LAI) (HIV-1).
   1692..1949    +  LTR            5' LTR (truncated): truncated 5' long terminal repeat (LTR) from HIV-1
   1996..2121    +  misc_feature   HIV-1 Ψ: packaging signal of human immunodeficiency virus type 1
   2105..2443    +  CDS            HIV-1 gag (fragment): gag protein from human immunodeficiency virus 1; gag
   2618..2851    +  misc_feature   RRE: The Rev response element (RRE) of HIV-1 allows for Rev-dependent mRNA export from the nucleus to the cytoplasm.
   3228..3328    +  CDS            Rev (fragment): human immunodeficiency virus 1 (HIV-1) Rev protein; rev; enhances nuclear export of unspliced and incompletely spliced viral mRNAs
   3343..3458    +  misc_feature   cPPT/CTS: central polypurine tract and central termination sequence of HIV-1 (lacking the first T)
   3516..3819    +  enhancer       CMV enhancer: human cytomegalovirus immediate early enhancer
   3820..4023    +  promoter       CMV promoter: human cytomegalovirus (CMV) immediate early promoter
   4139..4163    +  protein_bind   attB1: mutant version of attB; recombination site for the Gateway® BP reaction BP Clonase™
   4186..4210    +  CDS            3xFLAG (fragment): three tandem FLAG® epitope tags
   4214..5218    +  CDS            POLB: DPOLB_HUMAN - Experimental evidence at protein level: Swiss-Prot protein existence level 1. Repair polymerase that plays a key role in base-excision repair. Has 5'-deoxyribose-5-phosphate lyase (dRP lyase) activity that removes the 5' sugar phosphate and also acts as a DNA polymerase that adds one nucleotide to the 3' end of the arising single-nucleotide gap. Conducts 'gap-filling' DNA synthesis in a stepwise distributive fashion rather than in a processive fashion as for other DNA polymerases. From Homo sapiens (Human).
   5238..5262    -  protein_bind   attB2: mutant version of attB; recombination site for the Gateway® BP reaction BP Clonase™
   5267..5285    -  misc_feature   MCS (fragment): pBluescript multiple cloning site
   5405..5867    +  misc_feature   IRES: internal ribosome entry site (IRES) of the encephalomyocarditis virus (EMCV)
   5900..6497    +  CDS            PuroR (fragment): puromycin N-acetyltransferase; pac from Streptomyces alboniger; confers resistance to puromycin
   6513..7101    +  misc_feature   WPRE: woodchuck hepatitis virus posttranscriptional regulatory element
   7118..7636    +  CDS            nef (fragment): NEF_HV1BR - Experimental evidence at protein level: Swiss-Prot protein existence level 1. Extracellular Nef protein targets CD4(+) T-lymphocytes for apoptosis by interacting with CXCR4 surface receptors (PubMed:14990729). From Human immunodeficiency virus type 1 group M subtype B (isolate BRU/LAI) (HIV-1).
   7684..7941    +  LTR            5' LTR (truncated): truncated 5' long terminal repeat (LTR) from HIV-1
   8093..8109    -  protein_bind   lac operator: The lac repressor binds to the lac operator to inhibit transcription in E. coli. This inhibition can be relieved by adding lactose or isopropyl-β-D-thiogalactopyranoside (IPTG). lac repressor encoded by lacI
   8117..8147    -  promoter       lac promoter: promoter for the E. coli lac operon
   8162..8183    -  protein_bind   CAP binding site: CAP binding activates transcription in the presence of cAMP. E. coli catabolite activator protein
   8196..8288    -  CDS            lacI (fragment): lac repressor; lacI; The lac repressor binds to the lac operator to inhibit transcription in E. coli. This inhibition can be relieved by adding lactose or isopropyl-β-D-thiogalactopyranoside (IPTG).
   8471..9059    -  rep_origin     ori: high-copy-number ColE1/pMB1/pBR322/pUC origin of replication
