[The description below was written by a language model from this plasmid's Addgene catalogue record and pLannotate feature annotations shown in this document.]
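Description:
pLVX-Flag-Polß(L301R/V303R)-IRES-puro is an HIV-1-based lentiviral transfer plasmid for mammalian expression of a Flag-tagged mutant of human DNA polymerase beta (POLB), built by Gateway recombination into the pLVX-GWE-IRES-puro backbone. In bacteria it is maintained through a high-copy ColE1/pUC-type origin and selected with ampicillin via the β-lactamase gene. The catalogue lists a total size of 9279 bp, whereas the sequenced record that was annotated is 9229 nt, a small discrepancy the record does not explain.

The viral portion is bounded by two HIV-1 LTR regions, each preceded by a nef-derived fragment. It carries the Ψ packaging signal with an adjoining gag fragment, the Rev response element for Rev-dependent nuclear export of the genomic RNA, and the cPPT/CTS. Downstream, the CMV enhancer and promoter drive a single bicistronic transcript. The first cistron, flanked by attB1 and attB2 sites left by Gateway cloning, encodes an N-terminal Flag epitope fused to POLB carrying the L301R/V303R substitutions. The annotation software labelled the tag as a fragment of 3xFLAG, consistent with a single Flag unit. An EMCV IRES then allows cap-independent translation of puromycin N-acetyltransferase from the same mRNA, so puromycin-resistant cells should also express the polymerase. A WPRE follows to enhance transcript stability and expression.

POLB is the gap-filling polymerase and dRP lyase of base-excision repair. The associated publication concerns the interaction between XRCC1 and DNA polymerase beta, though the record does not state what the two substitutions do. The construct can be used for transfection or for producing lentivirus to make stable, puromycin-selected cell lines expressing the mutant protein.
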