Addgene plasmid #128658: pLVX-Flag-Polß(L301R/V303R)-IRES-puro
Purpose: mammalian expression of Flag-Polß(L301R/V303R) protein with puromycin selection
Depositing lab: Robert Sobol. Depositing organization: University of Pittsburgh (University, School of Medicine, and Cancer Institute). Publication: HSP90 regulates DNA repair via the interaction between XRCC1 and DNA polymerase beta. Fang Q, Inanc B, Schamus S, Wang XH, Wei L, Brown AR, Svilar D, Sugrue KF, Goellner EM, Zeng X, Yates NA, Lan L, Vens C, Sobol RW. Nat Commun. 2014 Nov 26;5:5513. doi: 10.1038/ncomms6513. PubMed 25423885.
Backbone
  Vector backbone: pLVX-GWE-IRES-puro
  Backbone size w/o insert (bp): 8247
  Total vector size (bp): 9279
  Vector type: Mammalian Expression, Lentiviral
  Selectable markers: Puromycin
Growth in bacteria
  Bacterial resistance: Ampicillin, 100 μg/mL
  Growth temperature: 37°C
  Growth strain: NEB Stable
  Copy number: Unknown
Gene/Insert
  Gene/Insert name: PolB (alt name: DNA polymerase beta)
  Species: H. sapiens (human)
  Insert size (bp): 1038
  Mutation: L301R/V303R
  GenBank ID: NM_002690
  Entrez Gene: POLB
  Promoter: CMV
  Tag / fusion protein: Flag (N terminal on insert)
  Cloning method: Gateway Cloning
  Sequencing primers: 5′ M13 forward for pENTR vector; 3′ M13 reverse for pENTR vector
Terms and licenses: Academic/Nonprofit Terms; Industry Terms: Not Available to Industry
How to cite: pLVX-Flag-Polß(L301R/V303R)-IRES-puro was a gift from Robert Sobol (Addgene plasmid # 128658 ; http://n2t.net/addgene:128658 ; RRID:Addgene_128658)
